>Addgene plasmid #144464 | TFORF2988 | addgene full sequence | sequence record 407345 | Addgene NGS Result
TTAATGTAGTCTTATGCAATACTCTTGTAGTCTTGCAACATGGTAACGATGAGTTAGCAACATGCCTTAC
AAGGAGAGAAAAAGCACCGTGCATGCCGATTGGTGGAAGTAAGGTGGTACGATCGTGCCTTATTAGGAAG
GCAACAGACGGGTCTGACATGGATTGGACGAACCACTGAATTGCCGCATTGCAGAGATATTGTATTTAAG
TGCCTAGCTCGATACATAAACGGGTCTCTCTGGTTAGACCAGATCTGAGCCTGGGAGCTCTCTGGCTAAC
TAGGGAACCCACTGCTTAAGCCTCAATAAAGCTTGCCTTGAGTGCTTCAAGTAGTGTGTGCCCGTCTGTT
GTGTGACTCTGGTAACTAGAGATCCCTCAGACCCTTTTAGTCAGTGTGGAAAATCTCTAGCAGTGGCGCC
CGAACAGGGACTTGAAAGCGAAAGGGAAACCAGAGGAGCTCTCTCGACGCAGGACTCGGCTTGCTGAAGC
GCGCACGGCAAGAGGCGAGGGGCGGCGACTGGTGAGTACGCCAAAAATTTTGACTAGCGGAGGCTAGAAG
GAGAGAGATGGGTGCGAGAGCGTCAGTATTAAGCGGGGGAGAATTAGATCGCGATGGGAAAAAATTCGGT
TAAGGCCAGGGGGAAAGAAAAAATATAAATTAAAACATATAGTATGGGCAAGCAGGGAGCTAGAACGATT
CGCAGTTAATCCTGGCCTGTTAGAAACATCAGAAGGCTGTAGACAAATACTGGGACAGCTACAACCATCC
CTTCAGACAGGATCAGAAGAACTTAGATCATTATATAATACAGTAGCAACCCTCTATTGTGTGCATCAAA
GGATAGAGATAAAAGACACCAAGGAAGCTTTAGACAAGATAGAGGAAGAGCAAAACAAAAGTAAGACCAC
CGCACAGCAAGCGGCCGCTGATCTTCAGACCTGGAGGAGGAGATATGAGGGACAATTGGAGAAGTGAATT
ATATAAATATAAAGTAGTAAAAATTGAACCATTAGGAGTAGCACCCACCAAGGCAAAGAGAAGAGTGGTG
CAGAGAGAAAAAAGAGCAGTGGGAATAGGAGCTTTGTTCCTTGGGTTCTTGGGAGCAGCAGGAAGCACTA
TGGGCGCAGCGTCAATGACGCTGACGGTACAGGCCAGACAATTATTGTCTGGTATAGTGCAGCAGCAGAA
CAATTTGCTGAGGGCTATTGAGGCGCAACAGCATCTGTTGCAACTCACAGTCTGGGGCATCAAGCAGCTC
CAGGCAAGAATCCTGGCTGTGGAAAGATACCTAAAGGATCAACAGCTCCTGGGGATTTGGGGTTGCTCTG
GAAAACTCATTTGCACCACTGCTGTGCCTTGGAATGCTAGTTGGAGTAATAAATCTCTGGAACAGATTTG
GAATCACACGACCTGGATGGAGTGGGACAGAGAAATTAACAATTACACAAGCTTAATACACTCCTTAATT
GAAGAATCGCAAAACCAGCAAGAAAAGAATGAACAAGAATTATTGGAATTAGATAAATGGGCAAGTTTGT
GGAATTGGTTTAACATAACAAATTGGCTGTGGTATATAAAATTATTCATAATGATAGTAGGAGGCTTGGT
AGGTTTAAGAATAGTTTTTGCTGTACTTTCTATAGTGAATAGAGTTAGGCAGGGATATTCACCATTATCG
TTTCAGACCCACCTCCCAACCCCGAGGGGACCCATGCATTGCATCTCAATTAGTCAGCAACCAGGTGTGG
AAAGTCCCCAGGCTCCCCAGCAGGCAGAAGTATGCAAAGCATGCGTCTCAATTAGTCAGCAACCATAGTC
CCGCCCCTAACTCCGCCCATCCCGCCCCTAACTCCGCCCAGTTCCGCCCATTCTCCGCCCCATGGCTGAC
TAATTTTTTTTATTTATGCAGAGGCCGAGGCCGCCTCGGCCTCTGAGCTATTCCAGAAGTAGTGAGGAGG
CTTTTTTGGAGGCCTAGGCTTTTGCAAAAAGCTTTCTAGAGGTACCACCGGAGCTTACCATGACCGAGTA
CAAGCCCACGGTGCGCCTCGCCACCCGCGACGACGTCCCCAGGGCCGTACGCACCCTCGCCGCCGCGTTC
GCCGACTACCCCGCCACGCGCCACACCGTCGATCCGGACCGCCACATCGAGCGGGTCACCGAGCTGCAAG
AACTCTTCCTCACGCGCGTCGGGCTCGACATCGGCAAGGTGTGGGTCGCGGACGACGGCGCCGCCGTGGC
GGTCTGGACCACGCCGGAGAGCGTCGAAGCGGGGGCGGTGTTCGCCGAGATCGGCCCGCGCATGGCCGAG
TTGAGCGGTTCCCGGCTGGCCGCGCAGCAACAGATGGAAGGCCTCCTGGCGCCGCACCGGCCCAAGGAGC
CCGCGTGGTTCCTGGCCACCGTCGGCGTCTCGCCCGACCACCAGGGCAAGGGTCTGGGCAGCGCCGTCGT
GCTCCCCGGAGTGGAGGCGGCCGAGCGCGCCGGGGTGCCCGCCTTCCTGGAGACCTCCGCGCCCCGCAAC
CTCCCCTTCTACGAGCGGCTCGGCTTCACCGTCACCGCCGACGTCGAGGTGCCCGAAGGACCGCGCACCT
GGTGCATGACCCGCAAGCCCGGTGCCAGTTAACGAATTCTAGATCTTGAGACAAATGGCAGTATTCATCC
ACAATTTTAAAAGAAAAGGGGGGATTGGGGGGTACAGTGCAGGGGAAAGAATAGTAGACATAATAGCAAC
AGACATACAAACTAAAGAATTACAAAAACAAATTACAAAAATTCAAAATTTTCGGGTTTATTACAGGGAC
AGCAGAGATCCACTTTGGCGCCGGCTCGAGGCCTGCAGGTGCAAAGATGGATAAAGTTTTAAACAGAGAG
GAATCTTTGCAGCTAATGGACCTTCTAGGTCTTGAAAGGAGTGGGAATTGGCTCCGGTGCCCGTCAGTGG
GCAGAGCGCACATCGCCCACAGTCCCCGAGAAGTTGGGGGGAGGGGTCGGCAATTGAACCGGTGCCTAGA
GAAGGTGGCGCGGGGTAAACTGGGAAAGTGATGTCGTGTACTGGCTCCGCCTTTTTCCCGAGGGTGGGGG
AGAACCGTATATAAGTGCAGTAGTCGCCGTGAACGTTCTTTTTCGCAACGGGTTTGCCGCCAGAACACAG
GTAAGTGCCGTGTGTGGTTCCCGCGGGCCTGGCCTCTTTACGGGTTATGGCCCTTGCGTGCCTTGAATTA
CTTCCACCTGGCTGCAGTACGTGATTCTTGATCCCGAGCTTCGGGTTGGAAGTGGGTGGGAGAGTTCGAG
GCCTTGCGCTTAAGGAGCCCCTTCGCCTCGTGCTTGAGTTGAGGCCTGGCCTGGGCGCTGGGGCCGCCGC
GTGCGAATCTGGTGGCACCTTCGCGCCTGTCTCGCTGCTTTCGATAAGTCTCTAGCCATTTAAAATTTTT
GATGACCTGCTGCGACGCTTTTTTTCTGGCAAGATAGTCTTGTAAATGCGGGCCAAGATCTGCACACTGG
TATTTCGGTTTTTGGGGCCGCGGGCGGCGACGGGGCCCGTGCGTCCCAGCGCACATGTTCGGCGAGGCGG
GGCCTGCGAGCGCGGCCACCGAGAATCGGACGGGGGTAGTCTCAAGCTGGCCGGCCTGCTCTGGTGCCTG
GCCTCGCGCCGCCGTGTATCGCCCCGCCCTGGGCGGCAAGGCTGGCCCGGTCGGCACCAGTTGCGTGAGC
GGAAAGATGGCCGCTTCCCGGCCCTGCTGCAGGGAGCTCAAAATGGAGGACGCGGCGCTCGGGAGAGCGG
GCGGGTGAGTCACCCACACAAAGGAAAAGGGCCTTTCCGTCCTCAGCCGTCGCTTCATGTGACTCCACGG
AGTACCGGGCGCCGTCCAGGCACCTCGATTAGTTCTCGAGCTTTTGGAGTACGTCGTCTTTAGGTTGGGG
GGAGGGGTTTTATGCGATGGAGTTTCCCCACACTGAGTGGGTGGAGACTGAAGTTAGGCCAGCTTGGCAC
TTGATGTAATTCTCCTTGGAATTTGCCCTTTTTGAGTTTGGATCTTGGTTCATTCTCAAGCCTCAGACAG
TGGTTCAAAGTTTTTTTCTTCCATTTCAGGTGTCGTGAGGCTAGCATCGATTGATCAACAAGTTTGTACA
AAAAAGTTGGCATGATGTCTTATCTTAAGCAACCGCCTTACGCAGTCAATGGGCTGAGTCTGACCACTTC
GGGTATGGACTTGCTGCACCCCTCCGTGGGCTACCCGGGGCCCTGGGCTTCTTGTCCCGCAGCCACCCCC
CGGAAACAGCGCCGGGAGAGGACGACGTTCACTCGGGCGCAGCTAGATGTGCTGGAAGCACTGTTTGCCA
AGACCCGGTACCCAGACATCTTCATGCGAGAGGAGGTGGCACTGAAAATCAACTTGCCCGAGTCGAGGGT
GCAGGTATGGTTTAAGAATCGAAGAGCTAAGTGCCGCCAACAACAGCAACAACAGCAGAATGGAGGTCAA
AACAAAGTGAGACCTGCCAAAAAGAAGACATCTCCAGCTCGGGAAGTGAGTTCAGAGAGTGGAACAAGTG
GCCAATTCACTCCCCCCTCTAGCACCTCAGTCCCGACCATTGCCAGCAGCAGTGCTCCTGTGTCTATCTG
GAGCCCAGCTTCCATCTCCCCACTGTCAGATCCCTTGTCCACCTCCTCTTCCTGCATGCAGAGGTCCTAT
CCCATGACCTATACTCAGGCTTCAGGTTATAGTCAAGGATATGCTGGCTCAACTTCCTACTTTGGGGGCA
TGGACTGTGGATCATATTTGACCCCTATGCATCACCAGCTTCCCGGACCAGGGGCCACACTCAGTCCCAT
GGGTACCAATGCAGTCACCAGCCATCTCAATCAGTCCCCAGCTTCTCTTTCCACCCAGGGATATGGAGCT
TCAAGCTTGGGTTTTAACTCAACCACTGATTGCTTGGATTATAAGGACCAAACTGCCTCCTGGAAGCTTA
ACTTCAATGCTGACTGCTTGGATTATAAAGATCAGACATCCTCGTGGAAATTCCAGGTTTTGTGCCCAAC
TTTCTTGTACAAAGTGGTTGATATCGGTAAGCCTATCCCTAACCCTCTCCTCGGTCTCGATTCTACGTAG
TAATGAACTAGTCCGTAACTTGAAAGTATTTCGATTTCTTGGCTTTATATATCTTGTGGAAAGGACGATC
CGCACGCTCGAAAAAACGTCGTACGCGTTAAGTCGACAATCAACCTCTGGATTACAAAATTTGTGAAAGA
TTGACTGGTATTCTTAACTATGTTGCTCCTTTTACGCTATGTGGATACGCTGCTTTAATGCCTTTGTATC
ATGCTATTGCTTCCCGTATGGCTTTCATTTTCTCCTCCTTGTATAAATCCTGGTTGCTGTCTCTTTATGA
GGAGTTGTGGCCCGTTGTCAGGCAACGTGGCGTGGTGTGCACTGTGTTTGCTGACGCAACCCCCACTGGT
TGGGGCATTGCCACCACCTGTCAGCTCCTTTCCGGGACTTTCGCTTTCCCCCTCCCTATTGCCACGGCGG
AACTCATCGCCGCCTGCCTTGCCCGCTGCTGGACAGGGGCTCGGCTGTTGGGCACTGACAATTCCGTGGT
GTTGTCGGGGAAATCATCGTCCTTTCCTTGGCTGCTCGCCTGTGTTGCCACCTGGATTCTGCGCGGGACG
TCCTTCTGCTACGTCCCTTCGGCCCTCAATCCAGCGGACCTTCCTTCCCGCGGCCTGCTGCCGGCTCTGC
GGCCTCTTCCGCGTCTTCGCCTTCGCCCTCAGACGAGTCGGATCTCCCTTTGGGCCGCCTCCCCGCGTCG
ACTTTAAGACCAATGACTTACAAGGCAGCTGTAGATCTTAGCCACTTTTTAAAAGAAAAGGGGGGACTGG
AAGGGCTAATTCACTCCCAACGAAGACAAGATCTGCTTTTTGCTTGTACTGGGTCTCTCTGGTTAGACCA
GATCTGAGCCTGGGAGCTCTCTGGCTAACTAGGGAACCCACTGCTTAAGCCTCAATAAAGCTTGCCTTGA
GTGCTTCAAGTAGTGTGTGCCCGTCTGTTGTGTGACTCTGGTAACTAGAGATCCCTCAGACCCTTTTAGT
CAGTGTGGAAAATCTCTAGCAGTACGTATAGTAGTTCATGTCATCTTATTATTCAGTATTTATAACTTGC
AAAGAAATGAATATCAGAGAGTGAGAGGAACTTGTTTATTGCAGCTTATAATGGTTACAAATAAAGCAAT
AGCATCACAAATTTCACAAATAAAGCATTTTTTTCACTGCATTCTAGTTGTGGTTTGTCCAAACTCATCA
ATGTATCTTATCATGTCTGGCTCTAGCTATCCCGCCCCTAACTCCGCCCATCCCGCCCCTAACTCCGCCC
AGTTCCGCCCATTCTCCGCCCCATGGCTGACTAATTTTTTTTATTTATGCAGAGGCCGAGGCCGCCTCGG
CCTCTGAGCTATTCCAGAAGTAGTGAGGAGGCTTTTTTGGAGGCCTAGGGACGTACCCAATTCGCCCTAT
AGTGAGTCGTATTACGCGCGCTCACTGGCCGTCGTTTTACAACGTCGTGACTGGGAAAACCCTGGCGTTA
CCCAACTTAATCGCCTTGCAGCACATCCCCCTTTCGCCAGCTGGCGTAATAGCGAAGAGGCCCGCACCGA
TCGCCCTTCCCAACAGTTGCGCAGCCTGAATGGCGAATGGG
[124 nt withheld, positions 6692-6815]
C
[91 nt withheld, positions 6817-6907]
A
[49 nt withheld, positions 6909-6957]
CCTTTGACGTTGGAGTCCACGTTCTTT
[37 nt withheld, positions 6985-7021]
ACCCTATCTCGGTCTATTCTTTTGATTTATAAGGGATTTTGCCGATTTCGGCCTATTGGTTAAAAAATGA
GCTGATTTAACAAAAATTTAACGCGAATTTTAACAAAATATTAACGCTTACAATTTAGGTGGCACTTTTC
GGGGAAATGTGCGCGGAACCCCTATTTGTTTATTTTTCTAAATACATTCAAATATGTATCCGCTCATGAG
ACAATAACCCTGATAAATGCTTCAATAATATTGAAAAAGGAAGAGTATGAGTATTCAACATTTCCGTGTC
GCCCTTATTCCCTTTTTTGCGGCATTTTGCCTTCCTGTTTTTGCTCACCCAGAAACGCTGGTGAAAGTAA
AAGATGCTGAAGATCAGTTGGGTGCACGAGTGGGTTACATCGAACTGGATCTCAACAGCGGTAAGATCCT
TGAGAGTTTTCGCCCCGAAGAACGTTTTCCAATGATGAGCACTTTTAAAGTTCTGCTATGTGGCGCGGTA
TTATCCCGTATTGACGCCGGGCAAGAGCAACTCGGTCGCCGCATACACTATTCTCAGAATGACTTGGTTG
AGTACTCACCAGTCACAGAAAAGCATCTTACGGATGGCATGACAGTAAGAGAATTATGCAGTGCTGCCAT
AACCATGAGTGATAACACTGCGGCCAACTTACTTCTGACAACGATCGGAGGACCGAAGGAGCTAACCGCT
TTTTTGCACAACATGGGGGATCATGTAACTCGCCTTGATCGTTGGGAACCGGAGCTGAATGAAGCCATAC
CAAACGACGAGCGTGACACCACGATGCCTGTAGCAATGGCAACAACGTTGCGCAAACTATTAACTGGCGA
ACTACTTACTCTAGCTTCCCGGCAACAATTAATAGACTGGATGGAGGCGGATAAAGTTGCAGGACCACTT
CTGCGCTCGGCCCTTCCGGCTGGCTGGTTTATTGCTGATAAATCTGGAGCCGGTGAGCGTGGGTCTCGCG
GTATCATTGCAGCACTGGGGCCAGATGGTAAGCCCTCCCGTATCGTAGTTATCTACACGACGGGGAGTCA
GGCAACTATGGATGAACGAAATAGACAGATCGCTGAGATAGGTGCCTCACTGATTAAGCATTGGTAACTG
TCAGACCAAGTTTACTCATATATACTTTAGATTGATTTAAAACTTCATTTTTAATTTAAAAGGATCTAGG
TGAAGATCCTTTTTGATAATCTCATGACCAAAATCCCTTAACGTGAGTTTTCGTTCCACTGAGCGTCAGA
CCCCGTAGAAAAGATCAAAGGATCTTCTTGAGATCCTTTTTTTCTGCGCGTAATCTGCTGCTTGCAAACA
AAAAAACCACCGCTACCAGCGGTGGTTTGTTTGCCGGATCAAGAGCTACCAACTCTTTTTCCGAAGGTAA
CTGGCTTCAGCAGAGCGCAGATACCAAATACTGTTCTTCTAGTGTAGCCGTAGTTAGGCCACCACTTCAA
GAACTCTGTAGCACCGCCTACATACCTCGCTCTGCTAATCCTGTTACCAGTGGCTGCTGCCAGTGGCGAT
AAGTCGTGTCTTACCGGGTTGGACTCAAGACGATAGTTACCGGATAAGGCGCAGCGGTCGGGCTGAACGG
GGGGTTCGTGCACACAGCCCAGCTTGGAGCGAACGACCTACACCGAACTGAGATACCTACAGCGTGAGCT
ATGAGAAAGCGCCACGCTTCCCGAAGGGAGAAAGGCGGACAGGTATCCGGTAAGCGGCAGGGTCGGAACA
GGAGAGCGCACGAGGGAGCTTCCAGGGGGAAACGCCTGGTATCTTTATAGTCCTGTCGGGTTTCGCCACC
TCTGACTTGAGCGTCGATTTTTGTGATGCTCGTCAGGGGGGCGGAGCCTATGGAAAAACGCCAGCAACGC
GGCCTTTTTACGGTTCCTGGCCTTTTGCTGGCCTTTTGCTCACATGTTCTTTCCTGCGTTATCCCCTGAT
TCTGTGGATAACCGTATTACCGCCTTTGAGTGAGCTGATACCGCTCGCCGCAGCCGAACGACCGAGCGCA
GCGAGTCAGTGAGCGAGGAAGCGGAAGAGCGCCCAATACGCAAACCGCCTCTCCCCGCGCGTTGGCCGAT
TCATTAATGCAGCTGGCACGACAGGTTTCCCGACTGGAAAGCGGGCAGTGAGCGCAACGCAATTAATGTG
AGTTAGCTCACTCATTAGGCACCCCAGGCTTTACACTTTATGCTTCCGGCTCGTATGTTGTGTGGAATTG
TGAGCGGATAACAATTTCACACAGGAAACAGCTATGACCATGATTACGCCAAGCGCGCAATTAACCCTCA
CTAAAGGGAACAAAAGCTGGAGCTGCAAGC
Features (pLannotate 1.2.2; 34 found; start..end, strand, type, name):
      5..231     +  promoter       RSV promoter: Rous sarcoma virus enhancer/promoter
    232..412     +  LTR            5' LTR (truncated): truncated 5' long terminal repeat (LTR) from HIV-1
    459..584     +  misc_feature   HIV-1 Ψ: packaging signal of human immunodeficiency virus type 1
    568..931     +  CDS            HIV-1 gag (fragment): gag protein from human immunodeficiency virus 1; gag
   1077..1310    +  misc_feature   RRE: The Rev response element (RRE) of HIV-1 allows for Rev-dependent mRNA export from the nucleus to the cytoplasm.
   1687..1713    +  CDS            Rev (fragment): human immunodeficiency virus 1 (HIV-1) Rev protein; rev; enhances nuclear export of unspliced and incompletely spliced viral mRNAs
   1720..1743    +  promoter       SV40 promoter (fragment): SV40 early promoter
   1744..1815    +  promoter       SV40 promoter (fragment): SV40 enhancer and early promoter
   1839..1974    +  rep_origin     SV40 ori: SV40 origin of replication
   2020..2616    +  CDS            PuroR (fragment): puromycin N-acetyltransferase; pac from Streptomyces; confers resistance to puromycin
   2665..2782    +  misc_feature   cPPT/CTS: central polypurine tract and central termination sequence of HIV-1
   2847..2913    +  CDS            small t antigen (fragment): SV40 (simian virus 40) small t antigen
   2920..4098    +  promoter       EF-1α promoter: strong constitutive promoter for human elongation factor EF-1α
   4119..4136    +  protein_bind   attB1 (fragment): mutant version of attB; core recombination site for the Gateway® BP reaction BP Clonase™
   4142..5032    +  CDS            OTX2: OTX2_HUMAN - Experimental evidence at protein level: Swiss-Prot protein existence level 1. Transcription factor probably involved in the development of the brain and the sense organs. Can bind to the bicoid/BCD target sequence (BTS): 5'-TCTAATCCC-3'. From Homo sapiens (Human).
   5035..5058    -  protein_bind   attB2: mutant version of attB; recombination site for the Gateway® BP reaction BP Clonase™
   5066..5107    +  CDS            V5 tag: epitope tag from simian virus 5
   5123..5176    +  promoter       U6 promoter (fragment): RNA polymerase III promoter for human U6 snRNA
   5218..5806    +  misc_feature   WPRE: woodchuck hepatitis virus posttranscriptional regulatory element
   5857..5876    +  misc_feature   cPPT/CTS (fragment): central polypurine tract and central termination sequence of HIV-1
   5878..6111    +  LTR            3' LTR (ΔU3): self-inactivating 3' long terminal repeat (LTR) from HIV-1
   6189..6310    +  polyA_signal   SV40 poly(A) signal: SV40 polyadenylation signal
   6350..6485    +  rep_origin     SV40 ori: SV40 origin of replication
   6506..6524    -  promoter       T7 promoter: promoter for bacteriophage T7 RNA polymerase
   6532..6687    +  CDS            lacZα (fragment): LacZα fragment of β-galactosidase; lacZ fragment
   6692..7120    +  rep_origin     f1 ori (sequence partly withheld): f1 bacteriophage origin of replication; arrow indicates direction of (+) strand synthesis
   7173..7277    +  promoter       AmpR promoter: bla
   7278..8138    +  CDS            AmpR: β-lactamase; bla; confers resistance to ampicillin, carbenicillin, and related antibiotics
   8309..8897    +  rep_origin     ori: high-copy-number ColE1/pMB1/pBR322/pUC origin of replication
   9080..9172    +  CDS            lacI (fragment): lac repressor; lacI; The lac repressor binds to the lac operator to inhibit transcription in E. coli. This inhibition can be relieved by adding lactose or isopropyl-β-D-thiogalactopyranoside (IPTG).
   9185..9206    +  protein_bind   CAP binding site: CAP binding activates transcription in the presence of cAMP. E. coli catabolite activator protein
   9221..9251    +  promoter       lac promoter: promoter for the E. coli lac operon
   9259..9275    +  protein_bind   lac operator: The lac repressor binds to the lac operator to inhibit transcription in E. coli. This inhibition can be relieved by adding lactose or isopropyl-β-D-thiogalactopyranoside (IPTG). lac repressor encoded by lacI
   9320..9338    +  promoter       T3 promoter: promoter for bacteriophage T3 RNA polymerase
