[The description below was written by a language model from this plasmid's Addgene catalogue record and pLannotate feature annotations shown in this document.]
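Description:
TFORF2988 is a third-generation-style, self-inactivating lentiviral expression plasmid built on the pLX_TRC317 backbone and carrying the human transcription factor OTX2 as a Gateway-cloned open reading frame. It belongs to a barcoded transcription factor ORF collection in which each construct carries a unique 24-bp barcode, so that the factor delivered to a cell can be identified in pooled overexpression screens such as directed-differentiation studies. In bacteria the plasmid replicates from a high-copy ColE1/pUC origin and is selected with ampicillin through the β-lactamase gene. An f1 origin and remnants of a lac/lacZα cloning region with T3 and T7 promoters are also present. The depositor warns that recombination can occur, as is common for plasmids with repeated LTRs.

The viral cassette begins with an RSV promoter driving a truncated HIV-1 5' LTR, followed by the Ψ packaging signal, a gag fragment and the RRE for Rev-dependent export of the genomic RNA. It ends in a ΔU3 3' LTR that inactivates LTR promoter activity after integration, followed by an SV40 polyadenylation signal. Within the provirus, an SV40 early promoter drives puromycin N-acetyltransferase for selection of transduced mammalian cells, and a cPPT/CTS element aids nuclear import. The EF-1α promoter then drives the OTX2 coding sequence, which is flanked by attB1 and attB2 recombination scars and fused at its C terminus to a V5 epitope tag for detection. A WPRE downstream enhances transcript expression. The barcode itself is not annotated in the feature table; it may lie between the V5 tag and the WPRE, where a short U6 promoter fragment is annotated, but the record does not confirm this.
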