Addgene plasmid #144464: TFORF2988
Purpose: Lentiviral vector for overexpressing transcription factor ORFs with unique 24-bp barcodes. Barcodes facilitate identification of transcription factors in pooled screens.
Depositing lab: Feng Zhang. Depositing organization: Broad Institute. Publication: A transcription factor atlas of directed differentiation. Joung J, Ma S, Tay T, Geiger-Schuller KR, Kirchgatterer PC, Verdine VK, Guo B, Arias-Garcia MA, Allen WE, Singh A, Kuksenko O, Abudayyeh OO, Gootenberg JS, Fu Z, Macrae RK, Buenrostro JD, Regev A, Zhang F. Cell. 2023 Jan 5;186(1):209-229.e26. doi: 10.1016/j.cell.2022.11.026. PubMed 36608654.
Backbone
  Vector backbone: pLX_TRC317
  Backbone manufacturer: Broad Institute Genetic Perturbation Platform
  Backbone size w/o insert (bp): 8264
  Vector type: Mammalian Expression, Lentiviral
  Selectable markers: Puromycin
Growth in bacteria
  Bacterial resistance: Ampicillin, 100 μg/mL
  Growth temperature: 37°C
  Growth strain: NEB Stable
  Copy number: High Copy
Gene/Insert
  Gene/Insert name: OTX2
  Species: H. sapiens (human)
  Insert size (bp): 1097
  Entrez Gene: OTX2 (a.k.a. CPHD6, MCOPS5)
  Promoter: EF1a
  Tag / fusion protein: V5 (C terminal on insert)
  Cloning method: Gateway Cloning
  Sequencing primers: 5′ GGGTGGAGACTGAAGTTAGGCCAG; 3′ CACATAGCGTAAAAGGAGCAACATAG
Resource information
  A portion of this plasmid was derived from a plasmid made by: Broad Institute Genetic Perturbation Platform
Terms and licenses: Academic/Nonprofit Terms; Industry Terms: Not Available to Industry
Depositor comments: NM_021728.3 Please test multiple small colonies in case of plasmid recombination. To make this collection available in a timely manner, a portion of this collection was not fully sequenced by Addgene. If an Addgene verified full plasmid sequence is not available, please contact us prior to placing an order to request the full sequence.
How to cite: TFORF2988 was a gift from Feng Zhang (Addgene plasmid # 144464 ; http://n2t.net/addgene:144464 ; RRID:Addgene_144464)
