>Addgene plasmid #144464 | TFORF2988 | depositor partial sequence | sequence record 285507 | Insert
ATCGATTGATCAACAAGTTTGTACAAAAAAGTTGGCATGATGTCTTATCTTAAGCAACCGCCTTACGCAG
TCAATGGGCTGAGTCTGACCACTTCGGGTATGGACTTGCTGCACCCCTCCGTGGGCTACCCGGGGCCCTG
GGCTTCTTGTCCCGCAGCCACCCCCCGGAAACAGCGCCGGGAGAGGACGACGTTCACTCGGGCGCAGCTA
GATGTGCTGGAAGCACTGTTTGCCAAGACCCGGTACCCAGACATCTTCATGCGAGAGGAGGTGGCACTGA
AAATCAACTTGCCCGAGTCGAGGGTGCAGGTATGGTTTAAGAATCGAAGAGCTAAGTGCCGCCAACAACA
GCAACAACAGCAGAATGGAGGTCAAAACAAAGTGAGACCTGCCAAAAAGAAGACATCTCCAGCTCGGGAA
GTGAGTTCAGAGAGTGGAACAAGTGGCCAATTCACTCCCCCCTCTAGCACCTCAGTCCCGACCATTGCCA
GCAGCAGTGCTCCTGTGTCTATCTGGAGCCCAGCTTCCATCTCCCCACTGTCAGATCCCTTGTCCACCTC
CTCTTCCTGCATGCAGAGGTCCTATCCCATGACCTATACTCAGGCTTCAGGTTATAGTCAAGGATATGCT
GGCTCAACTTCCTACTTTGGGGGCATGGACTGTGGATCATATTTGACCCCTATGCATCACCAGCTTCCCG
GACCAGGGGCCACACTCAGTCCCATGGGTACCAATGCAGTCACCAGCCATCTCAATCAGTCCCCAGCTTC
TCTTTCCACCCAGGGATATGGAGCTTCAAGCTTGGGTTTTAACTCAACCACTGATTGCTTGGATTATAAG
GACCAAACTGCCTCCTGGAAGCTTAACTTCAATGCTGACTGCTTGGATTATAAAGATCAGACATCCTCGT
GGAAATTCCAGGTTTTGTGCCCAACTTTCTTGTACAAAGTGGTTGATATCGGTAAGCCTATCCCTAACCC
TCTCCTCGGTCTCGATTCTACGTAGTAATGAACTAGTCCGTAACTTGAAAGTATTTCGATTTCTTGGCTT
TATATATCTTGTGGAAAGGACGATCCGCACGCTCGAAAAAACGTCGT
