>Addgene plasmid #144464 | TFORF2988 | depositor partial sequence | sequence record 285508 | Barcode
TCCGCACGCTCGAAAAAACGTCGT
